>Addgene plasmid #163726 | pJH627_pJH_LldR_PlldR-sfGFP.2TAG | addgene full sequence | sequence record 323846 | Addgene NGS Result
TCCGCTCATGAGACAATAACCCTGATAAATGCTTCAATAATATTGAAAAAGGAAGAGTATGAGTATTCAA
CATTTCCGTGTCGCCCTTATTCCCTTTTTTGCGGCATTTTGCCTTCCTGTTTTTGCTCACCCAGAAACGC
TGGTGAAAGTAAAAGATGCTGAAGATCAGTTGGGTGCACGAGTGGGTTACATCGAACTGGATCTCAACAG
CGGTAAGATCCTTGAGAGTTTTCGCCCCGAAGAACGTTTTCCAATGATGAGCACTTTTAAAGTTCTGCTA
TGTGGCGCGGTATTATCCCGTATTGACGCCGGGCAAGAGCAACTCGGTCGCCGCATACACTATTCTCAGA
ATGACTTGGTTGAGTACTCACCAGTCACAGAAAAGCATCTTACGGATGGCATGACAGTAAGAGAATTATG
CAGTGCTGCCATAACCATGAGTGATAACACTGCGGCCAACTTACTTCTGACAACGATCGGAGGACCGAAG
GAGCTAACCGCTTTTTTGCACAACATGGGGGATCATGTAACTCGCCTTGATCGTTGGGAACCGGAGCTGA
ATGAAGCCATACCAAACGACGAGCGTGACACCACGATGCCTGTAGCAATGGCAACAACGTTGCGCAAACT
ATTAACTGGCGAACTACTTACTCTAGCTTCCCGGCAACAATTAATAGACTGGATGGAGGCGGATAAAGTT
GCAGGACCACTTCTGCGCTCGGCCCTTCCGGCTGGCTGGTTTATTGCTGATAAATCTGGAGCCGGTGAGC
GTGGGTCTCGCGGTATCATTGCAGCACTGGGGCCAGATGGTAAGCCCTCCCGTATCGTAGTTATCTACAC
GACGGGGAGTCAGGCAACTATGGATGAACGAAATAGACAGATCGCTGAGATAGGTGCCTCACTGATTAAG
CATTGGTAACTGTCAGACCAAGTTTACTCATATATACTTTAGATTGATTTAAAACTTCATTTTTAATTTA
AAAGGATCTAGGTGAAGATCCTTTTTGATAATCTCATGACCAAAATCCCTTAACGTGGGTTTTCGTTCCA
CTGAGCGTCAGACCCCGTAGAAAAGATCAAAGGATCATCTTGAGATCCTTTTTTTCTGCGCGTAATCTGC
TGCTTGCAAACAAAAAAACCACCGCTACCAGCGGTGGTTTGTTTGCCGGATCAAGAGCTACCAACTCTTT
TTCCGAAGGTAACTGGCTTCAGCAGAGCGCAGATACCAAATACTGTTCTTCTAGTGTAGCCGTAGTTAGG
CCACCACTTCAAGAACTCTGTAGCACCGCCTACATACCTCGCTCTGCTAATCCTGTTACCAGTGGCTGCT
GCCAGTGGCGATAAGTCGTGTCTTACCGGGTTGGACTCAAGACGATAGTTACCGGATAAGGCGCAGCGGT
CGGGCTGAACGGGGGGTTCGTGCACACAGCCCAGCTTGGAGCGAACGACCTACACCGAACTGAGATACCT
ACAGCGTGAGCTATGAGAAAGCGCCACGCTTCCCGAAGGGAGAAAGGCGGACAGGTATCCGGTAAGCGGC
AGGGTCGGAACAGGAGAGCGCACGAGGGAGCTTCCAGGGGGAAACGCCTGGTATCTTTATAGTCCTGTCG
GGTTTCGCCACCTCTGACTTGAGCGTCGATTTTTGTGATGCTCGTCAGGGGGGCGGAGCCTATGGAAAAA
CGCCAGCAACGCGGCCTTTTTACGGTTCCTGGCCTTTTGCTGGCCTTTTGCTCATGGCTGTTTTGGCGGA
TGAGAGAAGATTTTCAGCCTGATACAGATTAAATCAGAACGCAGAAGCGGTCTGATAAAACAGAATTTGC
CTGGCGGCAGTAGCGCGGTGGTCCCACCTGACCCCATGCCGAACTCAGAAGTGAAACGCCGTAGCGCCGA
TGGTAGTGTGGGGTCTCCCCATGCGAGAGTAGGGAACTGCCAGGCATCAAATAAAACGAAAGGCTCAGTC
GAAAGACTGGGCCTTTCGTTTTATCTGTTGTTTGTCGGTGAACGCTCTCCTGAGTAGGACAAATCCGCCG
GGAGCGGATTTGAACGTTGCGAAGCAACGGCCCGGAGGGTAGCGGGCAGGACGCCCGCCATAAACTGCCA
GGCATCAAATTAAGCAGAAGGCCATCCTGACGGATGGCCTTTTTGCGTTTCTACAAACTCTGCTAGCAAG
TAAGGCCGACCAACAACCTAAGGGCAATTCTCTGATGAGGATTGCCCTTTTCTTTACCAGACATCTCCCC
CCACAAGAATTGGCCCTACCAATTCTTCGCTTATCTGACCTCTGGTTCACAATTTCCCAATTAAAACTCA
CATCAATGTTGCCAATACATAACATTTAGTTAACCATTCATTGTCATTATCCCTACACAACACAATTGGC
AGTGCCACTTTTACACAACGTGTGACAAGGAGATGAGCAACAGACTCATTACACGATGTGCGTGGACTCC
CATTTAACTTTAAGAAGGAGATATACATATGCGTAAAGGTGAAGAACTGTTCACCGGTGTTGTTCCGATC
CTGGTTGAACTGGACGGTGACGTTAACGGTCACAAATTCTCTGTTCGTGGTGAAGGTGAAGGTGACGCTA
CCTAGGGTAAACTGACCCTGAAATTCATCTGCACCACCGGTAAACTGCCGGTTCCGTGGCCGACCCTGGT
TACCACCCTGACCTACGGTGTTCAGTGCTTCGCTCGTTACCCGGACCACATGAAACAGCACGACTTCTTC
AAATCTGCTATGCCGGAAGGTTACGTTCAGGAACGTACCATCTCTTTCAAAGACGACGGTACCTACAAAA
CCCGTGCTGAAGTTAAATTCGAAGGTGACACCCTGGTTAACCGTATCGAACTGAAAGGTATCGACTTCAA
AGAAGACGGTTAGATCCTGGGTCACAAACTGGAATACAACTTCAACTCTCACAACGTTTACATCACCGCT
GACAAACAGAAAAACGGTATCAAAGCTAACTTCAAAATCCGTCACAACGTTGAAGACGGTTCTGTTCAGC
TGGCTGACCACTACCAGCAGAACACCCCGATCGGTGACGGTCCGGTTCTGCTGCCGGACAACCACTACCT
GTCTACCCAGTCTGTTCTGTCTAAAGACCCGAACGAAAAACGTGACCACATGGTTCTGCTGGAATTCGTT
ACCGCTGCTGGTATCACCCACGGTATGGACGAACTGTACAAAGATGCATGCCAGTTCTAACATAACCCTA
ATGAGTGAGCTAACTTACATTAATTGCGTTGCGCCTTAATTAACGGCACTCCTCAGCAAATATAATGACC
CTCTTGATAACCCAAGAGGGCATTTTTTAATGCCCATGGCGTTTACCACAGCTAACACCACGTCGTCCCT
ATCTGCTGCCCTAGGTCTATGAGTGGTTGCTGGATAACTTTACGGGCATGCATAAGGCTCGTAGGCTATA
TTCAGGGAGACCACAACGGTTTCCCTCTACAAATAATTTTGTTTAACTTTGAAATAAGGAGGTAATACAA
ATGATTGTTTTACCCAGACGCCTGTCAGACGAGGTTGCCGATCGTGTGCGGGCGCTGATTGATGAAAAAA
ACCTGGAAGCGGGCATGAAGTTGCCCGCTGAGCGCCAACTGGCGATGCAACTCGGCGTATCACGTAATTC
ACTGCGCGAGGCGCTGGCAAAACTGGTGAGTGAAGGCGTGCTGCTCAGTCGACGCGGCGGCGGGACGTTT
ATTCGCTGGCGTCATGACACATGGTCGGAGCAAAACATCGTCCAGCCGCTAAAAACACTGATGGCCGATG
ATCCGGATTACAGTTTCGATATTCTGGAAGCCCGCTACGCCATTGAAGCCAGCACCGCATGGCATGCGGC
AATGCGCGCCACACCTGGCGACAAAGAAAAGATTCAGCTTTGCTTTGAAGCAACGCTAAGTGAAGACCCG
GATATCGCCTCACAAGCGGACGTTCGTTTTCATCTGGCGATTGCCGAAGCCTCACATAACATCGTGCTGC
TGCAAACCATGCGCGGTTTCTTCGATGTCCTGCAATCCTCAGTGAAGCATAGCCGTCAGCGGATGTATCT
GGTGCCACCGGTTTTTTCACAACTGACCGAACAACATCAGGCTGTCATTGACGCCATTTTTGCCGGTGAT
GCTGACGGGGCGCGTAAAGCAATGATGGCGCACCTTAGTTTTGTTCACACCACCATGAAACGATTCGATG
AAGATCAGGCTCGCCACGCACGGATTACCCGCCTGCCCGGTGAGCATAATGAGCATTCGAGGGAGAAAAA
CGCATAATAAGCGACTAAAAAATTGAATGTAGGAAACCAACATGCCAGTTCGAGCAATAACTAGCATAAC
CCCTTGGGGCCTCTAAACGGGTCTTGAGGGGTTTTTTGCTGAAACCTCAGGCATTTGAGAAGCACACGGT
CACACT
Features (pLannotate 1.2.2; 11 found; start..end, strand, type, name):
      1..58      +  promoter       AmpR promoter (fragment): bla
     59..919     +  CDS            AmpR: β-lactamase; bla; confers resistance to ampicillin, carbenicillin, and related antibiotics
   1090..1678    +  rep_origin     ori: high-copy-number ColE1/pMB1/pBR322/pUC origin of replication
   1819..1934    +  ncRNA          5S rRNA: Accession: RF00001 - 5S ribosomal RNA
   1938..2024    +  terminator     rrnB T1 terminator: Escherichia coli rrnB; transcription terminator T1 from the E. coli rrnB gene
   2116..2143    +  terminator     rrnB T2 terminator: transcription terminator T2 from the E. coli rrnB gene
   2453..2471    +  RBS            RBS (fragment): efficient ribosome binding site from bacteriophage T7 gene 10 (Olins and Rangwala, 1989)
   2479..3192    +  CDS            Superfolder GFP: Superfolder GFP is a basic (constitutively fluorescent) green fluorescent protein published in 2005, derived from Aequorea victoria. It is reported to be a very rapidly-maturing weak dimer.
   3221..3242    -  protein_bind   CAP binding site: CAP binding activates transcription in the presence of cAMP. E. coli catabolite activator protein
   3501..4274    +  CDS            lldR: LLDR_ECOLI - Also known as lctR. Experimental evidence at transcript level: Swiss-Prot protein existence level 2. May be a regulatory protein for the LCT genes. From Escherichia coli (strain K12).
   4331..4378    +  terminator     T7 terminator: transcription terminator for bacteriophage T7 RNA polymerase
