[The description below was written by a language model from this plasmid's Addgene catalogue record and pLannotate feature annotations shown in this document.]
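Description:
pJH627_pJH_LldR_PlldR-sfGFP.2TAG is a 4.4 kb bacterial expression plasmid built on a pBR322-type backbone for use in Escherichia coli. It replicates from a high-copy ColE1/pMB1-family origin and is selected through the bla gene, whose β-lactamase product confers ampicillin resistance. Downstream of the origin sits a segment of the E. coli rrnB region (a 5S rRNA stretch with the T1 and T2 terminators), which insulates the reporter cassette from read-through transcription.

The synthetic payload combines a lactate sensor with a reporter that depends on amber suppression. A superfolder GFP coding sequence, preceded by a ribosome binding site derived from phage T7 gene 10, is placed under the lactate-responsive PlldR promoter according to the plasmid name. That promoter is not annotated in the feature table, though the unannotated gap upstream of the RBS is where it would be expected. The GFP gene carries two amber stop codons, at positions N39 and Y135, so full-length fluorescent protein is made only if a suppressor tRNA reads through both TAG codons; otherwise translation terminates early. The same plasmid encodes LldR, the E. coli transcriptional regulator of the lactate utilisation genes, followed by a T7 terminator. The promoter driving lldR is not stated, although a CAP binding site is annotated between the two coding sequences.

The construct provides lactate-inducible GFP expression with a translational checkpoint. In the associated work, transcription and amber suppression were coupled in a feedforward arrangement to eliminate leaky gene expression in bacteria. The suppressor tRNA itself does not appear among the annotated features and would presumably have to be supplied separately.
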