Addgene plasmid #163726: pJH627_pJH_LldR_PlldR-sfGFP.2TAG
Purpose: Lactate-inducible expression of green fluorescent protein encoding two amber codons
Depositing lab: Matthew Bennett. Depositing organization: Rice University. Publication: A suppressor tRNA-mediated feedforward loop eliminates leaky gene expression in bacteria. Ho JML, Miller CA, Parks SE, Mattia JR, Bennett MR. Nucleic Acids Res. 2021 Mar 18;49(5):e25. doi: 10.1093/nar/gkaa1179. PubMed 33290521.
Backbone
  Vector backbone: pBR322
  Vector type: Bacterial Expression
Growth in bacteria
  Bacterial resistance: Ampicillin, 100 μg/mL
  Growth temperature: 37°C
  Growth strain: NEB Stable
  Copy number: High Copy
Gene/Insert
  Gene/Insert name: lldr gfp.2TAG
  Species: Synthetic
  Mutation: gfp.N39TAG,Y135TAG
  Cloning method: Gibson Cloning
Terms and licenses: Academic/Nonprofit Terms; Industry Terms: Not Available to Industry
How to cite: pJH627_pJH_LldR_PlldR-sfGFP.2TAG was a gift from Matthew Bennett (Addgene plasmid # 163726 ; http://n2t.net/addgene:163726 ; RRID:Addgene_163726)
